Addgene plasmid #108010: BMR1_01g01875-bio-His
Purpose: Expresses enzymatically monobiotinylated full-length BMR1_01g01875 ectodomain with no N-linked glycans upon cotransfection with BirA in mammalian cells. Contains a C-terminal rat Cd4 d3+4 tag.
Depositing lab: Gavin Wright. Depositing organization: Wellcome Sanger Institute. Publication: A library of recombinant Babesia microti cell surface and secreted proteins for diagnostics discovery and reverse vaccinology. Elton CM, Rodriguez M, Ben Mamoun C, Lobo CA, Wright GJ. Int J Parasitol. 2019 Feb;49(2):115-125. doi: 10.1016/j.ijpara.2018.10.003. Epub 2018 Oct 24. PubMed 30367868.
Backbone
  Vector backbone: pTT3
  Backbone manufacturer: Yves Durocher
  Backbone size w/o insert (bp): 6670
  Modifications to backbone: Addition of CD4, biotinylation sequence, 6xhis tags
  Vector type: Mammalian Expression
Growth in bacteria
  Bacterial resistance: Ampicillin, 100 μg/mL
  Growth temperature: 37°C
  Growth strain: DH5alpha
  Copy number: High Copy
Gene/Insert
  Gene/Insert name: BMR1_01g01875
  Species: B. microti
  Insert size (bp): 2552
  Mutation: all potential N-linked glycosylation sites (N-X-S/T, where X is not proline) were systematically removed by substituting alanine for serine/threonine at these sites.
  Promoter: CMV
  Tag / fusion protein: ratCD4d3+4,biotinylation sequence, 6xHis (C terminal on backbone)
  Cloning method: Restriction Enzyme; 5′ cloning site NotI (not destroyed); 3′ cloning site AscI (not destroyed)
  Sequencing primers: 5′ CMV-F; 3′ EBVori-F (5'-CCACTCAGTGTTGGCAAATG-3')
Resource information
  A portion of this plasmid was derived from a plasmid made by: Made by gene synthesis. pTT3 was obtained from Yves Durocher, National Research Council of Canada
Terms and licenses: Academic/Nonprofit Terms; Industry Terms: Not Available to Industry
How to cite: BMR1_01g01875-bio-His was a gift from Gavin Wright (Addgene plasmid # 108010 ; http://n2t.net/addgene:108010 ; RRID:Addgene_108010)
