[The description below was written by a language model from this plasmid's Addgene catalogue record and pLannotate feature annotations shown in this document.]
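Description:
BMR1_01g01875-bio-His is a mammalian expression plasmid built on the pTT3 backbone, designed for transient production of a secreted, soluble recombinant form of a Babesia microti cell surface or secreted protein. It is propagated in E. coli through a high-copy ColE1/pUC-type origin with ampicillin selection (AmpR). It also carries an Epstein-Barr virus oriP element, which supports episomal maintenance in cells that supply EBNA1. Short lac, tet and bla fragments in the feature table appear to be backbone remnants with no stated function.

The expression cassette is driven by the CMV enhancer and immediate early promoter. Adenovirus-derived leader and splice sequences and a chimeric intron fragment follow, and these elements typically boost transcript processing and expression. The annotated PTP fragment on the opposite strand most likely reflects this adenoviral leader region rather than an intended coding sequence. A mouse immunoglobulin heavy chain signal sequence fragment directs the product into the secretory pathway. The synthetic BMR1_01g01875 ectodomain, about 2.5 kb, is cloned between NotI and AscI sites, and it falls in the unannotated stretch between the signal sequence and the Cd4 feature. All potential N-linked glycosylation sequons in it were removed by replacing the serine or threonine with alanine, so the mammalian host does not add glycans. The ectodomain is fused at its C terminus to rat Cd4 domains 3 and 4, a biotinylation acceptor peptide and a 6xHis tag; the last two are listed in the catalogue but not annotated in the table. A rabbit β-globin polyadenylation signal ends the transcript.

Cotransfection with BirA yields enzymatically monobiotinylated protein that can be captured on streptavidin or purified through the His tag. The construct belongs to a library of B. microti proteins made for diagnostics discovery and reverse vaccinology.
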