Features (pLannotate 1.2.2; 18 found; start..end, strand, type, name):
      7..386     +  enhancer       CMV enhancer: human cytomegalovirus immediate early enhancer
    388..587     +  promoter       CMV promoter: human cytomegalovirus (CMV) immediate early promoter
    655..693     +  misc_feature   Ad SA (fragment): adenovirus major late transcript splice acceptor (Friedrich and Soriano, 1991)
    726..935     -  CDS            PTP (fragment): TERM_ADE02 - Experimental evidence at protein level: Swiss-Prot protein existence level 1. Protein covalently bound to the viral DNA that acts as a primer for viral genomic replication by DNA strand displacement. Assembles on the viral origin of replication in an initiation complex with viral polymerase, DBP, host NFIA and host POU2F1/OCT1. During initiation, the polymerase covalently couples the first dCTP with Ser- 580 of pTP. The terminal protein stimulates the template activity over 20 fold compared to protein-free templates. Neo-synthesized viral genomes are linked to two preterminal prot
    966..1055    +  intron         chimeric intron (fragment): chimera between introns from adenovirus and immunoglobulin heavy chain genes
   1074..1120    +  CDS            IgH signal sequence (fragment): signal sequence from the mouse immunoglobulin heavy chain variable region
   3723..4295    +  CDS            Cd4 (fragment): CD4_RAT - Experimental evidence at protein level: Swiss-Prot protein existence level 1. Integral membrane glycoprotein that plays an essential role in the immune response and serves multiple functions in responses against both external and internal offenses. In T-cells, functions primarily as a coreceptor for MHC class II molecule:peptide complex. The antigens presented by class II peptides are derived from extracellular proteins while class I peptides are derived from cytosolic proteins. Interacts simultaneously with the T-cell receptor (TCR) and the MHC class II presented by antigen presenti
   4455..4510    +  polyA_signal   β-globin poly(A) signal: rabbit β-globin polyadenylation signal (Gil and Proudfoot, 1987)
   5024..6705    -  rep_origin     oriP (fragment): Epstein-Barr virus oriP replication origin (Yates et al., 2000)
   6832..6936    +  promoter       AmpR promoter: bla
   6937..7797    +  CDS            AmpR: β-lactamase; bla; confers resistance to ampicillin, carbenicillin, and related antibiotics
   7968..8556    +  rep_origin     ori: high-copy-number ColE1/pMB1/pBR322/pUC origin of replication
   8739..8831    +  CDS            lacI (fragment): lac repressor; lacI; The lac repressor binds to the lac operator to inhibit transcription in E. coli. This inhibition can be relieved by adding lactose or isopropyl-β-D-thiogalactopyranoside (IPTG).
   8844..8865    +  protein_bind   CAP binding site: CAP binding activates transcription in the presence of cAMP. E. coli catabolite activator protein
   8880..8910    +  promoter       lac promoter: promoter for the E. coli lac operon
   8918..8934    +  protein_bind   lac operator: The lac repressor binds to the lac operator to inhibit transcription in E. coli. This inhibition can be relieved by adding lactose or isopropyl-β-D-thiogalactopyranoside (IPTG). lac repressor encoded by lacI
   9004..9020    +  promoter       tet promoter (fragment): E. coli promoter for tetracycline efflux protein gene
   9030..9055    -  CDS            bla(M) (fragment): β-lactamase lacking the signal sequence; bla(M); allows cytosolic expression of β-lactamase
>Addgene plasmid #108010 | BMR1_01g01875-bio-His | addgene full sequence | sequence record 210764 | Addgene NGS Result
CATGTTGACATTGATTATTGACTAGTTATTAATAGTAATCAATTACGGGGTCATTAGTTCATAGCCCATA
TATGGAGTTCCGCGTTACATAACTTACGGTAAATGGCCCGCCTGGCTGACCGCCCAACGACCCCCGCCCA
TTGACGTCAATAATGACGTATGTTCCCATAGTAACGCCAATAGGGACTTTCCATTGACGTCAATGGGTGG
AGTATTTACGGTAAACTGCCCACTTGGCAGTACATCAAGTGTATCATATGCCAAGTCCGCCCCCTATTGA
CGTCAATGACGGTAAATGGCCCGCCTGGCATTATGCCCAGTACATGACCTTACGGGACTTTCCTACTTGG
CAGTACATCTACGTATTAGTCATCGCTATTACCATGGTGATGCGGTTTTGGCAGTACACCAATGGGCGTG
GATAGCGGTTTGACTCACGGGGATTTCCAAGTCTCCACCCCATTGACGTCAATGGGAGTTTGTTTTGGCA
CCAAAATCAACGGGACTTTCCAAAATGTCGTAATAACCCCGCCCCGTTGACGCAAATGGGCGGTAGGCGT
GTACGGTGGGAGGTCTATATAAGCAGAGCTCGTTTAGTGAACCGTCAGATCCTCACTCTCTTCCGCATCG
CTGTCTGCGAGGGCCAGCTGTTGGGCTCGCGGTTGAGGACAAACTCTTCGCGGTCTTTCCAGTACTCTTG
GATCGGAAACCCGTCGGCCTCCGAACGGTACTCCGCCACCGAGGGACCTGAGCGAGTCCGCATCGACCGG
ATCGGAAAACCTCTCGAGAAAGGCGTCTAACCAGTCACAGTCGCAAGGTAGGCTGAGCACCGTGGCGGGC
GGCAGCGGGTGGCGGTCGGGGTTGTTTCTGGCGGAGGTGCTGCTGATGATGTAATTAAAGTAGGCGGTCT
TGAGACGGCGGATGGTCGAGGTGAGGTGTGGCAGGCTTGAGATCCAGCTGTTGGGGTGAGTACTCCCTCT
CAAAAGCGGGCATTACTTCTGCGCTAAGATTGTCAGTTTCCAAAAACGAGGAGGATTTGATATTCACCTG
GCCCGATCTGGCCATACACTTGAGTGACAATGACATCCACTTTGCCTTTCTCTCCACAGGTGTCCACTCC
CAGGTCCAAGTTTGCCACCATGGAGTTTCAGACCCAGGTACTCATGTCCCTGCTGCTCTGCATGTCTGGT
GCGGCCGCCGCCACCAACGAGAACGAGAGACAGGACGGCTTCGTGGACAAGATGTTCAAGAACGGCAACG
AGTGGAAGCGGTTCTGCACCCTGTTCAAGCCCGAGGACAAGAAGCGGCCCTTCACCCACTGCAGCGTGAA
CATGCACCCCCACGAGACAGTGGGAATCAAGTGCCCCCGGTTCCTGCACCGGAACTACGACATCTTCCCA
CTGCAGGAAAACCACATCTACACCAGCGAGACAAGCGTGAACACCAACGAAGTGACCGACCCCGCCATCT
TCAACCCCGAGGAACTGAACCTGATCGGCAAGCACCTGAGCAGCGTGTACGACAAGGACGGCTACAACGT
GATCCTGAGCAACGGCGGCACCAACGACAACCTGAAGTCCCTGTACTACATCTGCGGCGTGCCCAGCATG
GACACCGACGACTACGAGAACATCGACAACGTGGGCATCATGCTGGCCCTGATCAACATCGTGCTGCTGC
CCCCCAACCAGGAAGATAACACCCGGTACTACAACATCCACCTGGACACCAACCCCATCGTGTCCCCATA
TCAGGACGTGTCCATGATCAGAGAGGTGGACTACTACGGCATCTACAAGATCGACTGCGGCAAAGAAACC
ATCAACGTGCAGAACCCCGTGTCCAGCACCGTGCGGAGCGCCAGCTACGTGCCCAGCGAGAAGTTCAACA
AGAACAGCCTGAACGAGGTGGTCAAGGCCCTGACCAGAGCCGGCAACGAGAAGTCCGTGGAAAGCACCGC
CAGCAGCAGCCACCCCAGCAACGTGATCACCATCAACGGCCTGGATATCCTGAAGTCCATCAAGAGCGAC
CCCGACAAGATCGTGAAGCTGAACTGCCAGACCCACCACAGCATCGTGTTCGCCAGCGCCAACGAGCAGC
ACTTCAGCCCCGAGGGCATCATCAGCCAGACCCTGCTGCTGATCCCCGACAAGTCCTACACCAGAAGCAA
CAGCCTGACCTTCAGCATCCCCGTGCACCTGAAGGCCCCCATCTGCAGCCCCACCCCCGATAAGAGCCCC
GAGAACTACATCTACGACGACCGGATCCTGTGCAAGTACAATGCCGCCACCACCACCTTCAGCACCCTGT
ACTGCCCCAGAGAGACACACACCTTCGACATCAAGACCTGCAAGCGGAGCTTCCAGACCTGGCAGAACTA
CCGGACCAACAAGATGATCTTCGACAAGGACTTCAACGTGATCGCCGTGACCGACGAGTACTACATGTTC
CTGTACAAGAACCTGGCCGCTCCTTTCACCCAGAAGCTGATCTGCAGCTGCCAGCCCAAGCAGGAAGTGA
CAGAGGCCAACGAGGTGTCCATCAGCATCACCCCCAAGCTGGACTGCGACTTCACCGACCCCAACCCCGC
CAGCGTGGGAATCATCAACAACGCCTGCAACCGGGTCGTGCGGCCTGGCGAGACAATCGTGGTCATCTGC
CGCGAGGGCGACGTGATCTACCCCAAGAAGGGCCTGGCCTACTTCGGCAACACCGTGTTCCCTTTCGACG
ACATCGACTTCGAGGGCACCAAGCGGAGCGACCTGAAAGTGGTGTCCGTGGGCAACGACAAGTTCCTGAT
CACCCTGCCCAGCGATACCAAGATCTTCCTGGGCCAGCAGTACGTGTTCAGCTGCAGCAGCGGCAAGGGC
ATCCGGGAAGTGGGCTTCCCCATCAAGGACACCGGCGTGGTCATCATCACCACCGGCAACCCCAACTTCC
CCCAGAGCATCGACAAGAAGCTGCCTACCCTGGTCAAGAAGCTGAAGCAGAACGAGTACGGCTACTACAA
CCTGAAACTGAGCTACGGCGATCTGGAAGTCGAGTGCAAGAACTACCTGCACGACACCAATGAGAACACA
GCCGCCCTGTACCCCATCAACTGGGCCGACATGTACAGCGCCCAGAGCAAGCGGGGCATCGACCCCAGAA
CCATGCACGTGGTGCACCCCAACCAGTTCATGGGCTTCCACGGCATCAGCTTCAAGAAACTGCCCGACAA
GCAGAAGCTGCCCAGCATCCTGTCCGTGTCTATCAAGAACGACGCCATTGTGCTGCACGGCCGGCAGTAC
CCCCTGTACTTCGTGTGCATGGACCTGCTGGAAGATAGCGTGTGGGACGGCGACAAGGGCAGATTCGCCG
TGTTCGAGATCGAGTTCGACCTGGACCACAAAGAAATGGTCGGATGCGGCGTGTACCCCAAGATGTTTAA
GGATGGCAGAGGGAACGTGATGACCAACAACAACTGCGAGTTCGACATGAACATCCACGACAAAGTGGGC
TTTCACTGCCCCCTGAGCAATGAGAACCCCATCCCCCCCGTGTGCTACGCCGGCGACATCGATAAGAAGT
CCGGCACCCGGAAGGTGGTGGAAATCTTCAAGCGGCCCACCGACCTGTACGAGTTCCGGTCCCTGTGGAT
CTTCACCAAGGACATGCTGAAGTACGCCGCCAACGGCGCCATCGAGTGCAGCTGCATCAGCCAGGGCGAG
ACACTGGCCACCATCACCATCTCTGGCGCGCCGTCGACCTCCATCACGGCCTATAAGAGTGAGGGGGAGT
CAGCGGAGTTCTCCTTCCCACTCAACCTTGGAGAGGAAAGCCTGCAGGGAGAGTTGAGATGGAAGGCAGA
GAAGGCTCCTTCTTCCCAGTCCTGGATCACCTTCTCCCTAAAGAACCAAAAGGTGTCTGTGCAGAAGTCT
ACTAGCAACCCCAAGTTCCAGCTGTCCGAAACGCTCCCACTCACCCTTCAGATACCCCAGGTCTCCCTTC
AGTTTGCTGGTTCTGGCAACCTGACCCTGACTCTGGACAGAGGGATACTGTATCAGGAAGTGAACCTGGT
GGTGATGAAAGTGACTCAGCCCGACAGCAACACTTTGACCTGTGAGGTGATGGGACCCACCTCACCCAAG
ATGAGACTGATCTTGAAGCAGGAGAATCAGGAGGCCAGGGTCTCCAGGCAGGAGAAAGTGATTCAAGTGC
AGGCCCCTGAAGCAGGGGTGTGGCAATGTCTACTGAGTGAAGGTGAAGAGGTCAAGATGGACTCCAAGAT
CCAGGTTTTATCCAAAGGGTTGAATTCCGGCAGCCTGCACCACATCCTGGACGCCCAGAAGATGCTGTGG
AACCACAGGGACAGGAACCTGCCTCCTCTGGCCCCTCTGGGCCCCCACCACCATCACCACCATTGAGTCT
AGACACGTGATTAATTAAGGATCCCCCGACCTCGACCTCTGGCTAATAAAGGAAATTTATTTTCATTGCA
ATAGTGTGTTGGAATTTTTTGTGTCTCTCACTCGGAAGGACATATGGGAGGGCAAATCATTTGGTCGAGA
TCCCTCGGAGATCTCTAGCTAGAGGATCGATCCCCGCCCCGGACGAACTAAACCTGACTACGACATCTCT
GCCCCTTCTTCGCGGGGCAGTGCATGTAATCCCTTCAGTTGGTTGGTACAACTTGCCAACTGGGCCCTGT
TCCACATGTGACACGGGGGGGGACCAAACACAAAGGGGTTCTCTGACTGTAGTTGACATCCTTATAAATG
GATGTGCACATTTGCCAACACTGAGTGGCTTTCATCCTGGAGCAGACTTTGCAGTCTGTGGACTGCAACA
CAACATTGCCTTTATGTGTAACTCTTGGCTGAAGCTCTTACACCAATGCTGGGGGACATGTACCTCCCAG
GGGCCCAGGAAGACTACGGGAGGCTACACCAACGTCAATCAGAGGGGCCTGTGTAGCTACCGATAAGCGG
ACCCTCAAGAGGGCATTAGCAATAGTGTTTATAAGGCCCCCTTGTTAACCCTAAACGGGTAGCATATGCT
TCCCGGGTAGTAGTATATACTATCCAGACTAACCCTAATTCAATAGCATATGTTACCCAACGGGAAGCAT
ATGCTATCGAATTAGGGTTAGTAAAAGGGTCCTAAGGAACAGCGATATCTCCCACCCCATGAGCTGTCAC
GGTTTTATTTACATGGGGTCAGGATTCCACGAGGGTAGTGAACCATTTTAGTCACAAGGGCAGTGGCTGA
AGATCAAGGAGCGGGCAGTGAACTCTCCTGAATCTTCGCCTGCTTCTTCATTCTCCTTCGTTTAGCTAAT
AGAATAACTGCTGAGTTGTGAACAGTAAGGTGTATGTGAGGTGCTCGAAAACAAGGTTTCAGGTGACGCC
CCCAGAATAAAATTTGGACGGGGGGTTCAGTGGTGGCATTGTGCTATGACACCAATATAACCCTCACAAA
CCCCTTGGGCAATAAATACTAGTGTAGGAATGAAACATTCTGAATATCTTTAACAATAGAAATCCATGGG
GTGGGGACAAGCCGTAAAGACTGGATGTCCATCTCACACGAATTTATGGCTATGGGCAACACATAATCCT
AGTGCAATATGATACTGGGGTTATTAAGATGTGTCCCAGGCAGGGACCAAGACAGGTGAACCATGTTGTT
ACACTCTATTTGTAACAAGGGGAAAGAGAGTGGACGCCGACAGCAGCGGACTCCACTGGTTGTCTCTAAC
ACCCCCGAAAATTAAACGGGGCTCCACGCCAATGGGGCCCATAAACAAAGACAAGTGGCCACTCTTTTTT
TTGAAATTGTGGAGTGGGGGCACGCGTCAGCCCCCACACGCCGCCCTGCGGTTTTGGACTGTAAAATAAG
GGTGTAATAACTTGGCTGATTGTAACCCCGCTAACCACTGCGGTCAAACCACTTGCCCACAAAACCACTA
ATGGCACCCCGGGGAATACCTGCATAAGTAGGTGGGCGGGCCAAGATAGGGGCGCGATTGCTGCGATCTG
GAGGACAAATTACACACACTTGCGCCTGAGCGCCAAGCACAGGGTTGTTGGTCCTCATATTCACGAGGTC
GCTGAGAGCACGGTGGGCTAATGTTGCCATGGGTAGCATATACTACCCAAATATCTGGATAGCATATGCT
ATCCTAATCTATATCTGGGTAGCATAGGCTATCCTAATCTATATCTGGGTAGCATATGCTATCCTAATCT
ATATCTGGGTAGTATATGCTATCCTAATTTATATCTGGGTAGCATAGGCTATCCTAATCTATATCTGGGT
AGCATATGCTATCCTAATCTATATCTGGGTAGTATATGCTATCCTAATCTGTATCCGGGTAGCATATGCT
ATCCTAATAGAGATTAGGGTAGTATATGCTATCCTAATTTATATCTGGGTAGCATATACTACCCAAATAT
CTGGATAGCATATGCTATCCTAATCTATATCTGGGTAGCATATGCTATCCTAATCTATATCTGGGTAGCA
TAGGCTATCCTAATCTATATCTGGGTAGCATATGCTATCCTAATCTATATCTGGGTAGTATATGCTATCC
TAATTTATATCTGGGTAGCATAGGCTATCCTAATCTATATCTGGGTAGCATATGCTATCCTAATCTATAT
CTGGGTAGTATATGCTATCCTAATCTGTATCCGGGTAGCATATGCTATCCTCATGATAAGCTGTCAAACA
TGAGAATTTTCTTGAAGACGAAAGGGCCTCGTGATACGCCTATTTTTATAGGTTAATGTCATGATAATAA
TGGTTTCTTAGACGTCAGGTGGCACTTTTCGGGGAAATGTGCGCGGAACCCCTATTTGTTTATTTTTCTA
AATACATTCAAATATGTATCCGCTCATGAGACAATAACCCTGATAAATGCTTCAATAATATTGAAAAAGG
AAGAGTATGAGTATTCAACATTTCCGTGTCGCCCTTATTCCCTTTTTTGCGGCATTTTGCCTTCCTGTTT
TTGCTCACCCAGAAACGCTGGTGAAAGTAAAAGATGCTGAAGATCAGTTGGGTGCACGAGTGGGTTACAT
CGAACTGGATCTCAACAGCGGTAAGATCCTTGAGAGTTTTCGCCCCGAAGAACGTTTTCCAATGATGAGC
ACTTTTAAAGTTCTGCTATGTGGCGCGGTATTATCCCGTGTTGACGCCGGGCAAGAGCAACTCGGTCGCC
GCATACACTATTCTCAGAATGACTTGGTTGAGTACTCACCAGTCACAGAAAAGCATCTTACGGATGGCAT
GACAGTAAGAGAATTATGCAGTGCTGCCATAACCATGAGTGATAACACTGCGGCCAACTTACTTCTGACA
ACGATCGGAGGACCGAAGGAGCTAACCGCTTTTTTGCACAACATGGGGGATCATGTAACTCGCCTTGATC
GTTGGGAACCGGAGCTGAATGAAGCCATACCAAACGACGAGCGTGACACCACGATGCCTGCAGCAATGGC
AACAACGTTGCGCAAACTATTAACTGGCGAACTACTTACTCTAGCTTCCCGGCAACAATTAATAGACTGG
ATGGAGGCGGATAAAGTTGCAGGACCACTTCTGCGCTCGGCCCTTCCGGCTGGCTGGTTTATTGCTGATA
AATCTGGAGCCGGTGAGCGTGGGTCTCGCGGTATCATTGCAGCACTGGGGCCAGATGGTAAGCCCTCCCG
TATCGTAGTTATCTACACGACGGGGAGTCAGGCAACTATGGATGAACGAAATAGACAGATCGCTGAGATA
GGTGCCTCACTGATTAAGCATTGGTAACTGTCAGACCAAGTTTACTCATATATACTTTAGATTGATTTAA
AACTTCATTTTTAATTTAAAAGGATCTAGGTGAAGATCCTTTTTGATAATCTCATGACCAAAATCCCTTA
ACGTGAGTTTTCGTTCCACTGAGCGTCAGACCCCGTAGAAAAGATCAAAGGATCTTCTTGAGATCCTTTT
TTTCTGCGCGTAATCTGCTGCTTGCAAACAAAAAAACCACCGCTACCAGCGGTGGTTTGTTTGCCGGATC
AAGAGCTACCAACTCTTTTTCCGAAGGTAACTGGCTTCAGCAGAGCGCAGATACCAAATACTGTTCTTCT
AGTGTAGCCGTAGTTAGGCCACCACTTCAAGAACTCTGTAGCACCGCCTACATACCTCGCTCTGCTAATC
CTGTTACCAGTGGCTGCTGCCAGTGGCGATAAGTCGTGTCTTACCGGGTTGGACTCAAGACGATAGTTAC
CGGATAAGGCGCAGCGGTCGGGCTGAACGGGGGGTTCGTGCACACAGCCCAGCTTGGAGCGAACGACCTA
CACCGAACTGAGATACCTACAGCGTGAGCTATGAGAAAGCGCCACGCTTCCCGAAGGGAGAAAGGCGGAC
AGGTATCCGGTAAGCGGCAGGGTCGGAACAGGAGAGCGCACGAGGGAGCTTCCAGGGGGAAACGCCTGGT
ATCTTTATAGTCCTGTCGGGTTTCGCCACCTCTGACTTGAGCGTCGATTTTTGTGATGCTCGTCAGGGGG
GCGGAGCCTATGGAAAAACGCCAGCAACGCGGCCTTTTTACGGTTCCTGGCCTTTTGCTGGCCTTTTGCT
CACATGTTCTTTCCTGCGTTATCCCCTGATTCTGTGGATAACCGTATTACCGCCTTTGAGTGAGCTGATA
CCGCTCGCCGCAGCCGAACGACCGAGCGCAGCGAGTCAGTGAGCGAGGAAGCGGAAGAGCGCCCAATACG
CAAACCGCCTCTCCCCGCGCGTTGGCCGATTCATTAATGCAGCTGGCACGACAGGTTTCCCGACTGGAAA
GCGGGCAGTGAGCGCAACGCAATTAATGTGAGTTAGCTCACTCATTAGGCACCCCAGGCTTTACACTTTA
TGCTTCCGGCTCGTATGTTGTGTGGAATTGTGAGCGGATAACAATTTCACACAGGAAACAGCTATGACCA
TGATTACGCCAAGCTCTAGCTAGAGGTCGACCAATTCTCATGTTTGACAGCTTATCATCGCAGATCCGGG
CAACGTTGTTGCCATTGCTGCAGGCGCAGAACTGGTAGGTATGGAAGATCTATACATTGAATCAATATTG
GCAATTAGCCATATTAGTCATTGGTTATATAGCATAAATCAATATTGGCTATTGGCCATTGCATACGTTG
TATCTATATCATAATATGTACATTTATATTGGCTCATGTCCAATATGACCGC
